Addgene plasmid #158932: JGI_018125
Purpose: Hydrocarbon Structures for Fuels and Chemicals
Depositing lab: Joint Genome Institute.
Backbone
  Vector backbone: pET28b
  Vector type: Synthetic Biology
Growth in bacteria
  Bacterial resistance: Kanamycin, 50 μg/mL
  Growth temperature: 37°C
  Growth strain: Top10
  Copy number: High Copy
Gene/Insert
  Gene/Insert name: WP_086472704_1 (alt name: Batch220B_p066)
  Species: Synthetic
  Cloning method: Gibson Cloning
Terms and licenses: Academic/Nonprofit Terms; Industry Terms: Not Available to Industry
Depositor comments: pET28b_NdeIXhoI vector with WP_086472704_1 insert, JGI ICE Registry: https://registry.jgi.doe.gov/entry/18125
How to cite: JGI_018125 was a gift from Joint Genome Institute (Addgene plasmid # 158932 ; http://n2t.net/addgene:158932 ; RRID:Addgene_158932)
