[The description below was written by a language model from this plasmid's Addgene catalogue record and pLannotate feature annotations shown in this document.]
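Description:
JGI_018125 is a bacterial expression plasmid built on pET28b, with a synthetic open reading frame designated WP_086472704_1 (also listed as Batch220B_p066) inserted by Gibson assembly into the NdeI/XhoI-opened vector. The record does not say what protein this accession-style name encodes or which organism it derives from. The species field reads only "Synthetic", and the stated purpose is the broad project theme of hydrocarbon structures for fuels and chemicals. The insert itself is not annotated in the feature table. It presumably occupies the unannotated stretch that runs from just after the thrombin site, across the numbering origin of the 6,318 nt circular sequence, to the His-tag fragment near position 524.

Expression follows the standard pET arrangement: a T7 promoter with an adjacent lac operator, the T7 gene 10 ribosome binding site, and a downstream T7 terminator. The plasmid-borne lacI gene supplies repressor, so transcription is held off until IPTG induction in a host that provides T7 RNA polymerase. Upstream of the insert, a short hit labelled as a capTEV fragment most likely reflects the vector's N-terminal His tag, and it is followed by a thrombin cleavage site. A second His-tag fragment lies downstream of the insert, but the record does not show whether it is read in frame with the coding sequence. Propagation in E. coli relies on a pBR322-type origin with the bom and rop elements, although the catalogue lists the plasmid as high copy. Selection is by kanamycin through the aph(3')-Ia gene. An f1 origin is also present, and the tetracycline-resistance fragments are nonfunctional backbone remnants. The plasmid is suited to inducible production and affinity purification of the encoded protein.
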