Features (pLannotate 1.2.2; 20 found; start..end, strand, type, name):
    524..541     +  CDS            9xHis (fragment): 9xHis affinity tag
    551..600     +  CDS            SET1 (fragment): solubility-enhancement tag derived from T7 phage gene 10B
    608..655     +  terminator     T7 terminator: transcription terminator for bacteriophage T7 RNA polymerase
    692..1120    +  rep_origin     f1 ori (sequence partly withheld): f1 bacteriophage origin of replication; arrow indicates direction of (+) strand synthesis
   1173..1230    +  promoter       AmpR promoter (fragment): bla
   1239..2054    -  CDS            KanR: aminoglycoside phosphotransferase; aph(3')-Ia; confers resistance to kanamycin in bacteria or G418 (Geneticin®) in eukaryotes
   2176..2764    +  rep_origin     ori: high-copy-number ColE1/pMB1/pBR322/pUC origin of replication
   2950..3089    -  misc_feature   bom: basis of mobility region from pBR322
   3191..3382    -  CDS            rop: Rop protein, which maintains plasmids at low copy number; rop
   3399..3779    +  CDS            YPB1_ECOLX: Protein predicted: Swiss-Prot protein existence level 4. From Escherichia coli.
   3851..4142    -  CDS            TcR (fragment): tetracycline efflux protein; tet; confers resistance to tetracycline
   4157..4178    -  protein_bind   CAP binding site: CAP binding activates transcription in the presence of cAMP. E. coli catabolite activator protein
   4191..5273    -  CDS            lacI: lac repressor; lacI; The lac repressor binds to the lac operator to inhibit transcription in E. coli. This inhibition can be relieved by adding lactose or isopropyl-β-D-thiogalactopyranoside (IPTG).
   5274..5351    -  promoter       lacI promoter: lacI
   5359..5638    -  CDS            TcR (fragment): tetracycline efflux protein; tet; confers resistance to tetracycline
   5660..5678    +  promoter       T7 promoter: promoter for bacteriophage T7 RNA polymerase
   5679..5703    +  protein_bind   lac operator: The lac repressor binds to the lac operator to inhibit transcription in E. coli. This inhibition can be relieved by adding lactose or isopropyl-β-D-thiogalactopyranoside (IPTG). lac repressor encoded by lacI
   5718..5740    +  RBS            RBS: efficient ribosome binding site from bacteriophage T7 gene 10 (Olins and Rangwala, 1989)
   5759..5775    +  CDS            capTEV™ (fragment): composite tag for in vivo biotinylation, TEV protease cleavage, and 6xHis tagging
   5786..5803    +  CDS            thrombin site: thrombin recognition and cleavage site
>Addgene plasmid #158932 | JGI_018125 | addgene full sequence | sequence record 316873 | Addgene NGS Result
GTCCGGCAGTACCATAGATCGCGATGACTTTATGTCAGAGTTTGCAAGCCTGACGCTGGGTTCCGGCGCC
GCTGCAGCAGTTATTGGACCGGCGGATAGGCATCCGGAAGGCCATAGGATCTTAGGCGGCGTGACTCGTG
CAGCGACCGAGTTTAATCACCTGTGCGTTGGCAGTGTAGACGGTATGTTTACGGATGCGCGTGCGTTGCT
GAAGGGTGGTTTAGATCTTGTCGTGTCAGCCTGGAAAGAAGCTGCGGGGGACTCATGGCGTTGGTCCAAA
ATGGACAGATATATTACCCATCAGGTGTCCAGTATTCACACAGACTCCATGGTTAAGGCGGCTTCCTTGG
ACAGAAGCCGCGTTCCCGTTACTTATCCTTATCTGGGTAACGTCGGTCCGGCATCCATTCCTATAACGCT
AGCAGATCAGCAAAGCACGTTGAACAAAGGTGATCGTGTACTTCTCATGGGTGTAGGTTCTGGGTTGAAC
ACAGGCCTGATGGAGCTGGCCTGGTGACTCGAGCACCACCACCACCACCACTGAGATCCGGCTGCTAACA
AAGCCCGAAAGGAAGCTGAGTTGGCTGCTGCCACCGCTGAGCAATAACTAGCATAACCCCTTGGGGCCTC
TAAACGGGTCTTGAGGGGTTTTTTGCTGAAAGGAGGAACTATATCCGGATTGGCGAATGGG
[124 nt withheld, positions 692-815]
C
[91 nt withheld, positions 817-907]
A
[49 nt withheld, positions 909-957]
CCTTTGACGTTGGAGTCCACGTTCTTT
[37 nt withheld, positions 985-1021]
ACCCTATCTCGGTCTATTCTTTTGATTTATAAGGGATTTTGCCGATTTCGGCCTATTGGTTAAAAAATGA
GCTGATTTAACAAAAATTTAACGCGAATTTTAACAAAATATTAACGCTTACAATTTAGGTGGCACTTTTC
GGGGAAATGTGCGCGGAACCCCTATTTGTTTATTTTTCTAAATACATTCAAATATGTATCCGCTCATGAA
TTAATTCTTAGAAAAACTCATCGAGCATCAAATGAAACTGCAATTTATTCATATCAGGATTATCAATACC
ATATTTTTGAAAAAGCCGTTTCTGTAATGAAGGAGAAAACTCACCGAGGCAGTTCCATAGGATGGCAAGA
TCCTGGTATCGGTCTGCGATTCCGACTCGTCCAACATCAATACAACCTATTAATTTCCCCTCGTCAAAAA
TAAGGTTATCAAGTGAGAAATCACCATGAGTGACGACTGAATCCGGTGAGAATGGCAAAAGTTTATGCAT
TTCTTTCCAGACTTGTTCAACAGGCCAGCCATTACGCTCGTCATCAAAATCACTCGCATCAACCAAACCG
TTATTCATTCGTGATTGCGCCTGAGCGAGACGAAATACGCGATCGCTGTTAAAAGGACAATTACAAACAG
GAATCGAATGCAACCGGCGCAGGAACACTGCCAGCGCATCAACAATATTTTCACCTGAATCAGGATATTC
TTCTAATACCTGGAATGCTGTTTTCCCGGGGATCGCAGTGGTGAGTAACCATGCATCATCAGGAGTACGG
ATAAAATGCTTGATGGTCGGAAGAGGCATAAATTCCGTCAGCCAGTTTAGTCTGACCATCTCATCTGTAA
CATCATTGGCAACGCTACCTTTGCCATGTTTCAGAAACAACTCTGGCGCATCGGGCTTCCCATACAATCG
ATAGATTGTCGCACCTGATTGCCCGACATTATCGCGAGCCCATTTATACCCATATAAATCAGCATCCATG
TTGGAATTTAATCGCGGCCTAGAGCAAGACGTTTCCCGTTGAATATGGCTCATAACACCCCTTGTATTAC
TGTTTATGTAAGCAGACAGTTTTATTGTTCATGACCAAAATCCCTTAACGTGAGTTTTCGTTCCACTGAG
CGTCAGACCCCGTAGAAAAGATCAAAGGATCTTCTTGAGATCCTTTTTTTCTGCGCGTAATCTGCTGCTT
GCAAACAAAAAAACCACCGCTACCAGCGGTGGTTTGTTTGCCGGATCAAGAGCTACCAACTCTTTTTCCG
AAGGTAACTGGCTTCAGCAGAGCGCAGATACCAAATACTGTCCTTCTAGTGTAGCCGTAGTTAGGCCACC
ACTTCAAGAACTCTGTAGCACCGCCTACATACCTCGCTCTGCTAATCCTGTTACCAGTGGCTGCTGCCAG
TGGCGATAAGTCGTGTCTTACCGGGTTGGACTCAAGACGATAGTTACCGGATAAGGCGCAGCGGTCGGGC
TGAACGGGGGGTTCGTGCACACAGCCCAGCTTGGAGCGAACGACCTACACCGAACTGAGATACCTACAGC
GTGAGCTATGAGAAAGCGCCACGCTTCCCGAAGGGAGAAAGGCGGACAGGTATCCGGTAAGCGGCAGGGT
CGGAACAGGAGAGCGCACGAGGGAGCTTCCAGGGGGAAACGCCTGGTATCTTTATAGTCCTGTCGGGTTT
CGCCACCTCTGACTTGAGCGTCGATTTTTGTGATGCTCGTCAGGGGGGCGGAGCCTATGGAAAAACGCCA
GCAACGCGGCCTTTTTACGGTTCCTGGCCTTTTGCTGGCCTTTTGCTCACATGTTCTTTCCTGCGTTATC
CCCTGATTCTGTGGATAACCGTATTACCGCCTTTGAGTGAGCTGATACCGCTCGCCGCAGCCGAACGACC
GAGCGCAGCGAGTCAGTGAGCGAGGAAGCGGAAGAGCGCCTGATGCGGTATTTTCTCCTTACGCATCTGT
GCGGTATTTCACACCGCAATGGTGCACTCTCAGTACAATCTGCTCTGATGCCGCATAGTTAAGCCAGTAT
ACACTCCGCTATCGCTACGTGACTGGGTCATGGCTGCGCCCCGACACCCGCCAACACCCGCTGACGCGCC
CTGACGGGCTTGTCTGCTCCCGGCATCCGCTTACAGACAAGCTGTGACCGTCTCCGGGAGCTGCATGTGT
CAGAGGTTTTCACCGTCATCACCGAAACGCGCGAGGCAGCTGCGGTAAAGCTCATCAGCGTGGTCGTGAA
GCGATTCACAGATGTCTGCCTGTTCATCCGCGTCCAGCTCGTTGAGTTTCTCCAGAAGCGTTAATGTCTG
GCTTCTGATAAAGCGGGCCATGTTAAGGGCGGTTTTTTCCTGTTTGGTCACTGATGCCTCCGTGTAAGGG
GGATTTCTGTTCATGGGGGTAATGATACCGATGAAACGAGAGAGGATGCTCACGATACGGGTTACTGATG
ATGAACATGCCCGGTTACTGGAACGTTGTGAGGGTAAACAACTGGCGGTATGGATGCGGCGGGACCAGAG
AAAAATCACTCAGGGTCAATGCCAGCGCTTCGTTAATACAGATGTAGGTGTTCCACAGGGTAGCCAGCAG
CATCCTGCGATGCAGATCCGGAACATAATGGTGCAGGGCGCTGACTTCCGCGTTTCCAGACTTTACGAAA
CACGGAAACCGAAGACCATTCATGTTGTTGCTCAGGTCGCAGACGTTTTGCAGCAGCAGTCGCTTCACGT
TCGCTCGCGTATCGGTGATTCATTCTGCTAACCAGTAAGGCAACCCCGCCAGCCTAGCCGGGTCCTCAAC
GACAGGAGCACGATCATGCGCACCCGTGGGGCCGCCATGCCGGCGATAATGGCCTGCTTCTCGCCGAAAC
GTTTGGTGGCGGGACCAGTGACGAAGGCTTGAGCGAGGGCGTGCAAGATTCCGAATACCGCAAGCGACAG
GCCGATCATCGTCGCGCTCCAGCGAAAGCGGTCCTCGCCGAAAATGACCCAGAGCGCTGCCGGCACCTGT
CCTACGAGTTGCATGATAAAGAAGACAGTCATAAGTGCGGCGACGATAGTCATGCCCCGCGCCCACCGGA
AGGAGCTGACTGGGTTGAAGGCTCTCAAGGGCATCGGTCGAGATCCCGGTGCCTAATGAGTGAGCTAACT
TACATTAATTGCGTTGCGCTCACTGCCCGCTTTCCAGTCGGGAAACCTGTCGTGCCAGCTGCATTAATGA
ATCGGCCAACGCGCGGGGAGAGGCGGTTTGCGTATTGGGCGCCAGGGTGGTTTTTCTTTTCACCAGTGAG
ACGGGCAACAGCTGATTGCCCTTCACCGCCTGGCCCTGAGAGAGTTGCAGCAAGCGGTCCACGCTGGTTT
GCCCCAGCAGGCGAAAATCCTGTTTGATGGTGGTTAACGGCGGGATATAACATGAGCTGTCTTCGGTATC
GTCGTATCCCACTACCGAGATATCCGCACCAACGCGCAGCCCGGACTCGGTAATGGCGCGCATTGCGCCC
AGCGCCATCTGATCGTTGGCAACCAGCATCGCAGTGGGAACGATGCCCTCATTCAGCATTTGCATGGTTT
GTTGAAAACCGGACATGGCACTCCAGTCGCCTTCCCGTTCCGCTATCGGCTGAATTTGATTGCGAGTGAG
ATATTTATGCCAGCCAGCCAGACGCAGACGCGCCGAGACAGAACTTAATGGGCCCGCTAACAGCGCGATT
TGCTGGTGACCCAATGCGACCAGATGCTCCACGCCCAGTCGCGTACCGTCTTCATGGGAGAAAATAATAC
TGTTGATGGGTGTCTGGTCAGAGACATCAAGAAATAACGCCGGAACATTAGTGCAGGCAGCTTCCACAGC
AATGGCATCCTGGTCATCCAGCGGATAGTTAATGATCAGCCCACTGACGCGTTGCGCGAGAAGATTGTGC
ACCGCCGCTTTACAGGCTTCGACGCCGCTTCGTTCTACCATCGACACCACCACGCTGGCACCCAGTTGAT
CGGCGCGAGATTTAATCGCCGCGACAATTTGCGACGGCGCGTGCAGGGCCAGACTGGAGGTGGCAACGCC
AATCAGCAACGACTGTTTGCCCGCCAGTTGTTGTGCCACGCGGTTGGGAATGTAATTCAGCTCCGCCATC
GCCGCTTCCACTTTTTCCCGCGTTTTCGCAGAAACGTGGCTGGCCTGGTTCACCACGCGGGAAACGGTCT
GATAAGAGACACCGGCATACTCTGCGACATCGTATAACGTTACTGGTTTCACATTCACCACCCTGAATTG
ACTCTCTTCCGGGCGCTATCATGCCATACCGCGAAAGGTTTTGCGCCATTCGATGGTGTCCGGGATCTCG
ACGCTCTCCCTTATGCGACTCCTGCATTAGGAAGCAGCCCAGTAGTAGGTTGAGGCCGTTGAGCACCGCC
GCCGCAAGGAATGGTGCATGCAAGGAGATGGCGCCCAACAGTCCCCCGGCCACGGGGCCTGCCACCATAC
CCACGCCGAAACAAGCGCTCATGAGCCCGAAGTGGCGAGCCCGATCTTCCCCATCGGTGATGTCGGCGAT
ATAGGCGCCAGCAACCGCACCTGTGGCGCCGGTGATGCCGGCCACGATGCGTCCGGCGTAGAGGATCGAG
ATCTCGATCCCGCGAAATTAATACGACTCACTATAGGGGAATTGTGAGCGGATAACAATTCCCCTCTAGA
AATAATTTTGTTTAACTTTAAGAAGGAGATATACCATGGGCAGCAGCCATCATCATCATCATCACAGCAG
CGGCCTGGTGCCGCGCGGCAGCCATATGGTAACCGGTAACGCCACCACCAGATTTGATAACGTAGCCATG
TTAAGTGTGGCTTCGACCTTACCGTCGGCGGTAGTGACCTCGGTGGAAATTGAGGAAGGCTTGGCCGCCG
CTATGAAGCGTGCCAGGCTGCCAAAGGGTATATTGCGACGTGTGGCAGGCGTCGTGGAGCGCCGTCATTG
GGGACCAGATGAAAACTCTGATGATGCTACAGTTTCCGCAGGCCGTCGCGCACTTGCCGAGGCAGGTATC
AGCCCGTCACAAATCGGGCTGATGATCAATACATCAGTCACCCGTCAGCATCTTGAGCCGTCGGTTGCAG
TGCGCATCCATGATGGTCTGGGATTACCATCCAGTGCTATTAACTTTGATATTGCAAATGCGTGCCTGGG
GTTTGTCACAGGGATGACCATGGCAGCTGCGATGATTGAATCAGGTCAGATCGAATATGCATTAATTGTC
AACGGTGAAGATGCCAGCGAGGTCCATGCGAACACCATTGAACGCCT
