>Addgene plasmid #158932 | JGI_018125 | depositor partial sequence | sequence record 306642 | gene insert with vector overlaps
CACAGCAGCGGCCTGGTGCCGCGCGGCAGCCATATGGTAACCGGTAACGCCACCACCAGATTTGATAACG
TAGCCATGTTAAGTGTGGCTTCGACCTTACCGTCGGCGGTAGTGACCTCGGTGGAAATTGAGGAAGGCTT
GGCCGCCGCTATGAAGCGTGCCAGGCTGCCAAAGGGTATATTGCGACGTGTGGCAGGCGTCGTGGAGCGC
CGTCATTGGGGACCAGATGAAAACTCTGATGATGCTACAGTTTCCGCAGGCCGTCGCGCACTTGCCGAGG
CAGGTATCAGCCCGTCACAAATCGGGCTGATGATCAATACATCAGTCACCCGTCAGCATCTTGAGCCGTC
GGTTGCAGTGCGCATCCATGATGGTCTGGGATTACCATCCAGTGCTATTAACTTTGATATTGCAAATGCG
TGCCTGGGGTTTGTCACAGGGATGACCATGGCAGCTGCGATGATTGAATCAGGTCAGATCGAATATGCAT
TAATTGTCAACGGTGAAGATGCCAGCGAGGTCCATGCGAACACCATTGAACGCCTGTCCGGCAGTACCAT
AGATCGCGATGACTTTATGTCAGAGTTTGCAAGCCTGACGCTGGGTTCCGGCGCCGCTGCAGCAGTTATT
GGACCGGCGGATAGGCATCCGGAAGGCCATAGGATCTTAGGCGGCGTGACTCGTGCAGCGACCGAGTTTA
ATCACCTGTGCGTTGGCAGTGTAGACGGTATGTTTACGGATGCGCGTGCGTTGCTGAAGGGTGGTTTAGA
TCTTGTCGTGTCAGCCTGGAAAGAAGCTGCGGGGGACTCATGGCGTTGGTCCAAAATGGACAGATATATT
ACCCATCAGGTGTCCAGTATTCACACAGACTCCATGGTTAAGGCGGCTTCCTTGGACAGAAGCCGCGTTC
CCGTTACTTATCCTTATCTGGGTAACGTCGGTCCGGCATCCATTCCTATAACGCTAGCAGATCAGCAAAG
CACGTTGAACAAAGGTGATCGTGTACTTCTCATGGGTGTAGGTTCTGGGTTGAACACAGGCCTGATGGAG
CTGGCCTGGTGACTCGAGCACCACCACCACCACCACTGAGATCCG
